>Addgene plasmid #40570 | pGL3-IL-4 | addgene partial sequence | sequence record 52862 | LucNRev 5'-CCTTATGCAGTTGCTCTCC-3'
CTTTCTTTATGTTTTTGGCGTCTTCCATGGTGGCTTTACCAACAGTACCGGAATGCCAAGCTTAGAGACA
ATTAAGTTTATCAAGAGATGCTAACAATGCAATGCTGGCAGAGGTCTCTCTATATATAGAGTTAAAGTTG
CTGAAACCAAGGGAAAATGAGTTTACATTGGAAAATTTTATTACACCAGATTGTCAGTCATTCTGGGCCA
ATCAGCACCTCTCTTCCAGGAGAAAAAAGAGAAACAGGTAAATTTTCCTGTGAAATCAGACCAATTGGAA
AATGAAACACCCCTCCCCCCCCTTTTTTTTTAAATCTACAAAGTTTCAGCATAGGAAATTACACCATAAT
CGGCCTTTCAGACTAATCTTATCAGCGTAGGGTTGCCACTGGCTCTCCTCCTGCAGAGACTCGAGCCCGG
GCTAGCACGCGTAAGAGCTCGGTACCTATCGATAGAGAAATGTTCTGGCACCTGCACTTGCACTGGGGAC
AGCCTATTTTGCTAGTTTGTTTTGTTTCGTTTTGTTTTGATGGAGAGCGTATGTTAGTACTATCGATTCA
CACAAAAAACCAACACACAGATGTAATGAAAATAAAGATATTTTATTGCGGCCGCTCCAAGTACCTCCCG
TACCTTAATATTACTTACTTATCATGGTAGCTTGGGCTGGCGTAATAGCGAAGAGGCCCGCACCGATCGC
CCTTCCCAACAGTTGCGCAGCCTGAATGGCGAATGGCAAATTGTAAGCGTTAATATTTTGTTAAAATTCG
CGTTAAATTTTTGTTAAATCAGCTCATTTTTTAACCAATAGGCCGAAATCGGCAA
