[The description below was written by a language model from this plasmid's Addgene catalogue record.]
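Description:
pGL3-IL-4 is a promoter-reporter plasmid built on the Promega pGL3-basic backbone (4818 bp without insert), a promoterless and enhancerless firefly luciferase vector used for transient transfection of mammalian cells. It is propagated in E. coli under ampicillin selection. The record lists copy number as unknown, and no feature table is provided, so the origin of replication and other backbone elements are not itemised here.

The insert is about 250 bp of the proximal promoter of the mouse interleukin-4 gene (Il4), placed upstream of the luciferase coding sequence. Because pGL3-basic has no promoter of its own driving the reporter, luciferase expression depends on the transcriptional activity of the cloned Il4 fragment. The catalogue lists luciferase as a C-terminal tag on the backbone, but this is best read as a transcriptional reporter lying downstream of the promoter rather than a protein fusion, since the insert is regulatory sequence and not a coding region. The fragment was introduced by restriction cloning, but the 5′ and 3′ sites used are not recorded, nor is it stated whether they were preserved.

Constructs of this type are generally used to measure promoter activity through luminescence. Here that would mean examining how transcription factors, signalling pathways or stimulation conditions affect the proximal Il4 promoter in transfected cells. The record does not specify particular experiments or cell types.
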