Addgene plasmid #40570: pGL3-IL-4
Depositing lab: Alexander Dent & Mark Kaplan. Depositing organization: Indiana University School of Medicine, Indianapolis.
Backbone
  Vector backbone: pGL3-basic
  Backbone manufacturer: Promega
  Backbone size w/o insert (bp): 4818
  Vector type: Mammalian Expression, Luciferase
Growth in bacteria
  Bacterial resistance: Ampicillin, 100 μg/mL
  Growth temperature: 37°C
  Growth strain: DH5alpha
  Copy number: Unknown
Gene/Insert
  Gene/Insert name: IL-4 promoter (alt name: Interleukin 4 promoter)
  Species: M. musculus (mouse)
  Mutation: contains 250 bp of the proximal mouse IL-4 promoter
  GenBank ID: NC_000077.6
  Entrez Gene: Il4 (a.k.a. BSF-1, Il-4)
  Promoter: mouse IL-4
  Tag / fusion protein: Luciferase (C terminal on backbone)
  Cloning method: Restriction Enzyme; 5′ cloning site Unknown (unknown if destroyed); 3′ cloning site Unknown (unknown if destroyed)
  Sequencing primers: 5′ RVprimer3; 3′ LucNrev
Terms and licenses: Academic/Nonprofit Terms; Industry Terms: Not Available to Industry
How to cite: pGL3-IL-4 was a gift from Alexander Dent & Mark Kaplan (Addgene plasmid # 40570 ; http://n2t.net/addgene:40570 ; RRID:Addgene_40570)
